Addgene plasmid #122566: pKS_3MYC_PAC
Purpose: (Empty Backbone) Vector for endogenously tagging Giardia genes with a triple Myc tag (Puromycin selection)
Depositing lab: Zacheus Cande & Alexander Paredez. Depositing organization: University of California, Berkeley. Publication: Rapid tagging and integration of genes in Giardia intestinalis. Gourguechon S, Cande WZ. Eukaryot Cell. 2011 Jan;10(1):142-5. doi: 10.1128/EC.00190-10. Epub 2010 Nov 29. PubMed 21115739.
Backbone
  Vector backbone: bluescript
  Selectable markers: Neomycin (select with G418)
  Tag / fusion protein: 3x c-Myc tag (C terminal on insert)
Growth in bacteria
  Bacterial resistance: Ampicillin, 100 μg/mL
  Growth temperature: 37°C
  Growth strain: DH5alpha
  Copy number: High Copy
Gene/Insert
  Sequencing primers: 5′ CAGTCACGACGTTGTAAAACGA; 3′ CATCGTATGGGTACTCCGCG
Resource information
  A portion of this plasmid was derived from a plasmid made by: Stephane Gourguechon generated the plasmid in Zac Cande's lab (retired).
Terms and licenses: Academic/Nonprofit Terms; Industry Terms: Not Available to Industry
How to cite: pKS_3MYC_PAC was a gift from Zacheus Cande & Alexander Paredez (Addgene plasmid # 122566 ; http://n2t.net/addgene:122566 ; RRID:Addgene_122566)
