[The description below was written by a language model from this plasmid's Addgene catalogue record and pLannotate feature annotations shown in this document.]
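Description:
pKS_3MYC_PAC is an empty-backbone vector built on pBluescript, designed for tagging genes of the protozoan parasite Giardia at their endogenous loci with a C-terminal triple c-Myc epitope. At 4,224 nt, it keeps the standard Bluescript architecture. A high-copy ColE1/pUC origin and an ampicillin-resistance gene (β-lactamase with its own promoter) support propagation and selection in E. coli. An f1 phage origin is also present, along with the remnants of the lacZα/lac promoter region and T7 and T3 promoters flanking the cloning region.

The payload sits between the T7 and T3 promoters. A partial Bluescript multiple cloning site is followed by an unannotated stretch and then the pac gene, which encodes puromycin N-acetyltransferase. The 3xMyc tag is not called out in the automated feature table, but it presumably lies in the unannotated interval downstream of the cloning site, consistent with the catalogue's description of a tag placed C-terminal to the insert. The Giardia regulatory sequences that drive pac expression are likewise not annotated or stated in the record. The catalogue's selectable-marker field lists neomycin/G418, which conflicts with the plasmid name, the stated purpose and the sequence annotation. All three indicate puromycin selection.

In use, a fragment of the target gene lacking its stop codon would be cloned in frame upstream of the tag. Integration into the Giardia genome then yields a Myc-tagged protein expressed from the native locus, with transformants selected on puromycin. Such tagged proteins are typically used for localisation or biochemical detection.
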