Features (pLannotate 1.2.2; 13 found; start..end, strand, type, name):
     14..442     +  rep_origin     f1 ori (sequence partly withheld): f1 bacteriophage origin of replication; arrow indicates direction of (+) strand synthesis
    473..630     -  CDS            lacZα (fragment): LacZα fragment of β-galactosidase; lacZ fragment
    633..651     +  promoter       T7 promoter: promoter for bacteriophage T7 RNA polymerase
    660..752     +  misc_feature   MCS (fragment): pBluescript multiple cloning site
   1309..1902    +  CDS            PuroR: puromycin N-acetyltransferase; pac from Streptomyces alboniger; confers resistance to puromycin
   2046..2064    -  promoter       T3 promoter: promoter for bacteriophage T3 RNA polymerase
   2109..2125    -  protein_bind   lac operator: The lac repressor binds to the lac operator to inhibit transcription in E. coli. This inhibition can be relieved by adding lactose or isopropyl-β-D-thiogalactopyranoside (IPTG). lac repressor encoded by lacI
   2133..2163    -  promoter       lac promoter: promoter for the E. coli lac operon
   2178..2199    -  protein_bind   CAP binding site: CAP binding activates transcription in the presence of cAMP. E. coli catabolite activator protein
   2212..2304    -  CDS            lacI (fragment): lac repressor; lacI; The lac repressor binds to the lac operator to inhibit transcription in E. coli. This inhibition can be relieved by adding lactose or isopropyl-β-D-thiogalactopyranoside (IPTG).
   2487..3075    -  rep_origin     ori: high-copy-number ColE1/pMB1/pBR322/pUC origin of replication
   3246..4106    -  CDS            AmpR: β-lactamase; bla; confers resistance to ampicillin, carbenicillin, and related antibiotics
   4107..4211    -  promoter       AmpR promoter: bla
>Addgene plasmid #122566 | pKS_3MYC_PAC | addgene full sequence | sequence record 391376 | Addgene NGS Result
AAAGTGCCACCTG
[124 nt withheld, positions 14-137]
C
[91 nt withheld, positions 139-229]
A
[49 nt withheld, positions 231-279]
CCTTTGACGTTGGAGTCCACGTTCTTT
[37 nt withheld, positions 307-343]
ACCCTATCTCGGTCTATTCTTTTGATTTATAAGGGATTTTGCCGATTTCGGCCTATTGGTTAAAAAATGA
GCTGATTTAACAAAAATTTAACGCGAATTTTAACAAAATATTAACGCTTACAATTTCCATTCGCCATTCA
GGCTGCGCAACTGTTGGGAAGGGCGATCGGTGCGGGCCTCTTCGCTATTACGCCAGCTGGCGAAAGGGGG
ATGTGCTGCAAGGCGATTAAGTTGGGTAACGCCAGGGTTTTCCCAGTCACGACGTTGTAAAACGACGGCC
AGTGAATTGTAATACGACTCACTATAGGGCGAATTGGAGCTCCACCGCGGTGGCGGCCGCTCTAGAACTA
GTGGATCCCCCGGGCTGCAGGAATTCGATATCAAGCTTATCGATACCGTCGACCTCGAGCTTAAGAGATC
CGAGGAGCAGAAGCTGATCTCGGAGGAGGATCTGCTGCGTAGTGAAGAACAAAAACTTATAAGTGAAGAA
GATTTATTGAGGTCAGAGGAACAGAAATTAATTTCAGAAGAGGACCTTTTATGAGGATCCTGAATCGAAT
TCTTTCCGTCGACCTTTGCATCATCGTTGCTCGGTCGTCTGCCTCGTTTACGACCTGCTTGTTCCTGGGC
CTCAAATGGTTAGTGGTTTTCCTTCTTCCAACGGCGTTGGTCCATCCTCGGCCGCGTGATCAAATGCCTT
CGAGCGTATGTCTGACCTGTTTGTGAATGACGATCCGTGGCTTTACTCAGATTCCTGTGTTTGTGAATAA
GAAATCCGTGAATTTGTTGGGGTGGAACGGCGAAGTGGCCTCTGCTACAATAAGAACTGGAGAGTGTGTT
CAGAGGCGAATGCGCAACGAACTTTGTCGTTACACGACGTGTGCGCCTGTGGTCTTCGTGCGGTTTCCGC
GCGGAATTTTGCGCCTTTTCTAAAAAACTAACCCTAAAACAAGAAAATCATGGGCACCGAGTACAAGCCC
ACGGTGCGCCTCGCCACCCGCGACGACGTCCCCCGGGCCGTACGCACCCTCGCCGCCGCGTTCGCCGACT
ACCCCGCCACGCGCCACACCGTCGACCCGGACCGCCACATCGAGCGGGTCACCGAGCTGCAAGAACTCTT
CCTCACGCGCGTCGGGCTCGACATCGGCAAGGTGTGGGTCGCGGACGACGGCGCCGCGGTGGCGGTCTGG
ACCACGCCGGAGAGCGTCGAAGCGGGGGCGGTGTTCGCCGAGATCGGCCCGCGCATGGCCGAGTTGAGCG
GTTCCCGGCTGGCCGCGCAGCAACAGATGGAAGGCCTCCTGGCGCCGCACCGGCCCAAGGAGCCCGCGTG
GTTCCTGGCCACCGTCGGCGTCTCGCCCGACCACCAGGGCAAGGGTCTGGGCAGCGCCGTCGTGCTCCCC
GGAGTGGAGGCGGCCGAGCGCGCCGGGGTGCCTGCCTTCCTGGAGACCTCCGCGCCCCGCAACCTCCCCT
TCTACGAGCGGCTCGGCTTCACCGTCACCGCCGACGTCGAGGTGCCCGAAGGACCGCGCACCTGGTGCAT
GACCCGCAAGCCCGGTGCCCTCGAGTGAGGGCTGAAGTGAATATTTACCTTTTCCGGGTTCGACGGGCGT
GCTTGACGATGCGGAAGTCGCTGTCCGTTCCAACGGCTATCTGCCCCAGGACCCCCATCCCGGCGCCGAT
CAGCTGGTACCAGCTTTTGTTCCCTTTAGTGAGGGTTAATTTCGAGCTTGGCGTAATCATGGTCATAGCT
GTTTCCTGTGTGAAATTGTTATCCGCTCACAATTCCACACAACATACGAGCCGGAAGCATAAAGTGTAAA
GCCTGGGGTGCCTAATGAGTGAGCTAACTCACATTAATTGCGTTGCGCTCACTGCCCGCTTTCCAGTCGG
GAAACCTGTCGTGCCAGCTGCATTAATGAATCGGCCAACGCGCGGGGAGAGGCGGTTTGCGTATTGGGCG
CTCTTCCGCTTCCTCGCTCACTGACTCGCTGCGCTCGGTCGTTCGGCTGCGGCGAGCGGTATCAGCTCAC
TCAAAGGCGGTAATACGGTTATCCACAGAATCAGGGGATAACGCAGGAAAGAACATGTGAGCAAAAGGCC
AGCAAAAGGCCAGGAACCGTAAAAAGGCCGCGTTGCTGGCGTTTTTCCATAGGCTCCGCCCCCCTGACGA
GCATCACAAAAATCGACGCTCAAGTCAGAGGTGGCGAAACCCGACAGGACTATAAAGATACCAGGCGTTT
CCCCCTGGAAGCTCCCTCGTGCGCTCTCCTGTTCCGACCCTGCCGCTTACCGGATACCTGTCCGCCTTTC
TCCCTTCGGGAAGCGTGGCGCTTTCTCATAGCTCACGCTGTAGGTATCTCAGTTCGGTGTAGGTCGTTCG
CTCCAAGCTGGGCTGTGTGCACGAACCCCCCGTTCAGCCCGACCGCTGCGCCTTATCCGGTAACTATCGT
CTTGAGTCCAACCCGGTAAGACACGACTTATCGCCACTGGCAGCAGCCACTGGTAACAGGATTAGCAGAG
CGAGGTATGTAGGCGGTGCTACAGAGTTCTTGAAGTGGTGGCCTAACTACGGCTACACTAGAAGAACAGT
ATTTGGTATCTGCGCTCTGCTGAAGCCAGTTACCTTCGGAAAAAGAGTTGGTAGCTCTTGATCCGGCAAA
CAAACCACCGCTGGTAGCGGTGGTTTTTTTGTTTGCAAGCAGCAGATTACGCGCAGAAAAAAAGGATCTC
AAGAAGATCCTTTGATCTTTTCTACGGGGTCTGACGCTCAGTGGAACGAAAACTCACGTTAAGGGATTTT
GGTCATGAGATTATCAAAAAGGATCTTCACCTAGATCCTTTTAAATTAAAAATGAAGTTTTAAATCAATC
TAAAGTATATATGAGTAAACTTGGTCTGACAGTTACCAATGCTTAATCAGTGAGGCACCTATCTCAGCGA
TCTGTCTATTTCGTTCATCCATAGTTGCCTGACTCCCCGTCGTGTAGATAACTACGATACGGGAGGGCTT
ACCATCTGGCCCCAGTGCTGCAATGATACCGCGAGACCCACGCTCACCGGCTCCAGATTTATCAGCAATA
AACCAGCCAGCCGGAAGGGCCGAGCGCAGAAGTGGTCCTGCAACTTTATCCGCCTCCATCCAGTCTATTA
ATTGTTGCCGGGAAGCTAGAGTAAGTAGTTCGCCAGTTAATAGTTTGCGCAACGTTGTTGCCATTGCTAC
AGGCATCGTGGTGTCACGCTCGTCGTTTGGTATGGCTTCATTCAGCTCCGGTTCCCAACGATCAAGGCGA
GTTACATGATCCCCCATGTTGTGCAAAAAAGCGGTTAGCTCCTTCGGTCCTCCGATCGTTGTCAGAAGTA
AGTTGGCCGCAGTGTTATCACTCATGGTTATGGCAGCACTGCATAATTCTCTTACTGTCATGCCATCCGT
AAGATGCTTTTCTGTGACTGGTGAGTACTCAACCAAGTCATTCTGAGAATAGTGTATGCGGCGACCGAGT
TGCTCTTGCCCGGCGTCAATACGGGATAATACCGCGCCACATAGCAGAACTTTAAAAGTGCTCATCATTG
GAAAACGTTCTTCGGGGCGAAAACTCTCAAGGATCTTACCGCTGTTGAGATCCAGTTCGATGTAACCCAC
TCGTGCACCCAACTGATCTTCAGCATCTTTTACTTTCACCAGCGTTTCTGGGTGAGCAAAAACAGGAAGG
CAAAATGCCGCAAAAAAGGGAATAAGGGCGACACGGAAATGTTGAATACTCATACTCTTCCTTTTTCAAT
ATTATTGAAGCATTTATCAGGGTTATTGTCTCATGAGCGGATACATATTTGAATGTATTTAGAAAAATAA
ACAAATAGGGGTTCCGCGCACATTTCCCCGA
